Addgene plasmid #87002: IDP456
Purpose: plasmid for cell culture expression of SYNseq components
Depositing lab: Anthony Zador. Depositing organization: Cold Spring Harbor Laboratory. Publication: Using high-throughput barcode sequencing to efficiently map connectomes. Peikon ID, Kebschull JM, Vagin VV, Ravens DI, Sun YC, Brouzes E, Correa IR Jr, Bressan D, Zador AM. Nucleic Acids Res. 2017 Jul 7;45(12):e115. doi: 10.1093/nar/gkx292. PubMed 28449067.
Backbone
  Vector backbone: unknown
  Vector type: Mammalian Expression, Synthetic Biology
Growth in bacteria
  Bacterial resistance: Kanamycin, 50 μg/mL
  Growth temperature: 37°C
  Growth strain: DH5alpha
  Copy number: High Copy
Gene/Insert
  Gene/Insert name: barcode landing site-mCherry-4xboxB
  Species: M. musculus (mouse)
  Promoter: EF1a
  Cloning method: Gibson Cloning
  Sequencing primers: 5′ EF1a-F
Terms and licenses: Academic/Nonprofit Terms; Industry Terms: Not Available to Industry
How to cite: IDP456 was a gift from Anthony Zador (Addgene plasmid # 87002 ; http://n2t.net/addgene:87002 ; RRID:Addgene_87002)
