[The description below was written by a language model from this plasmid's Addgene catalogue record and pLannotate feature annotations shown in this document.]
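Description:
IDP456 is a 5,788 bp mammalian expression plasmid made to express a SYNseq component in cultured cells. SYNseq is a barcode-sequencing approach to mapping neuronal connectivity. The backbone is recorded as unknown. The annotated features show a high-copy ColE1/pUC-type origin for propagation in E. coli, an f1 phage origin, and a dual-purpose NeoR/KanR cassette. In this cassette the Tn5 aminoglycoside phosphotransferase sits behind both a bacterial (bla) promoter and the SV40 enhancer/early promoter and is followed by an HSV TK polyadenylation signal. It therefore gives kanamycin resistance in bacteria and could in principle support G418 selection in mammalian cells.

The payload, assembled by Gibson cloning, is driven by the strong constitutive human EF-1α promoter and is catalogued as "barcode landing site-mCherry-4xboxB". Only the mCherry coding sequence is annotated in the feature table. The unannotated stretches on either side of mCherry are likely where the barcode landing site and the four boxB repeats lie, but the record does not give their positions. boxB elements are phage λ RNA hairpins bound by the λ N peptide, so a transcript carrying them can be tethered to a protein fused to that peptide. The landing site presumably accepts a diverse barcode sequence, so the resulting reporter mRNA is barcoded, fluorescently trackable through mCherry and capturable by protein. Transcription ends at an SV40 poly(A) signal. The short hits to Cre, SV40 small t and large T antigens, ble and bGH poly(A) are fragments, most likely residual or linker sequence rather than functional parts. The insert species is listed as mouse, though the annotated parts are not of mouse origin.
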