Features (pLannotate 1.2.2; 14 found; start..end, strand, type, name):
     35..101     +  CDS            small t antigen (fragment): SV40 (simian virus 40) small t antigen
    108..1286    +  promoter       EF-1α promoter: strong constitutive promoter for human elongation factor EF-1α
   1578..2285    +  CDS            mCherry: mCherry is a basic (constitutively fluorescent) red fluorescent protein published in 2004, derived from Discosoma sp.. It is reported to be a very rapidly-maturing monomer with low acid sensitivity.
   2422..2459    +  CDS            Cre (fragment): site-specific recombinase Cre is a site-specific recombinase from bacteriophage P1. Recombination occurs at loxP sequences.
   2470..2553    +  CDS            large T antigen (fragment): large T antigen from SV40 (simian virus 40)
   2576..2697    +  polyA_signal   SV40 poly(A) signal: SV40 polyadenylation signal
   2731..3159    -  rep_origin     f1 ori (sequence partly withheld): f1 bacteriophage origin of replication; arrow indicates direction of (+) strand synthesis
   3186..3290    +  promoter       AmpR promoter: bla
   3292..3649    +  promoter       SV40 promoter: SV40 enhancer and early promoter
   3684..4478    +  CDS            NeoR/KanR: aminoglycoside phosphotransferase from Tn5; aph(3')-II (or nptII); confers resistance to neomycin, kanamycin, and G418 (Geneticin®)
   4499..4651    +  CDS            ble (fragment): BLE_KLEPN - Experimental evidence at protein level: Swiss-Prot protein existence level 1. Binding protein with a strong affinity to the bleomycin family of antibiotics. Binds to CL990; an antimitotic-antibiotic compound. From Klebsiella pneumoniae.
   4710..4757    +  polyA_signal   HSV TK poly(A) signal: herpes simplex virus thymidine kinase polyadenylation signal (Cole and Stacy, 1985)
   4848..4864    -  polyA_signal   bGH poly(A) signal (fragment): bovine growth hormone polyadenylation signal
   5086..5674    +  rep_origin     ori: high-copy-number ColE1/pMB1/pBR322/pUC origin of replication
>Addgene plasmid #87002 | IDP456 | depositor full sequence | sequence record 169732 | IDP456 sequence 5788 bps
TAGTTATTAATCCTGCAGGATAAGCTTTGCAAAGATGGATAAAGTTTTAAACAGAGAGGAATCTTTGCAG
CTAATGGACCTTCTAGGTCTTGAAAGGAGTGGGAATTGGCTCCGGTGCCCGTCAGTGGGCAGAGCGCACA
TCGCCCACAGTCCCCGAGAAGTTGGGGGGAGGGGTCGGCAATTGAACCGGTGCCTAGAGAAGGTGGCGCG
GGGTAAACTGGGAAAGTGATGTCGTGTACTGGCTCCGCCTTTTTCCCGAGGGTGGGGGAGAACCGTATAT
AAGTGCAGTAGTCGCCGTGAACGTTCTTTTTCGCAACGGGTTTGCCGCCAGAACACAGGTAAGTGCCGTG
TGTGGTTCCCGCGGGCCTGGCCTCTTTACGGGTTATGGCCCTTGCGTGCCTTGAATTACTTCCACCTGGC
TGCAGTACGTGATTCTTGATCCCGAGCTTCGGGTTGGAAGTGGGTGGGAGAGTTCGAGGCCTTGCGCTTA
AGGAGCCCCTTCGCCTCGTGCTTGAGTTGAGGCCTGGCCTGGGCGCTGGGGCCGCCGCGTGCGAATCTGG
TGGCACCTTCGCGCCTGTCTCGCTGCTTTCGATAAGTCTCTAGCCATTTAAAATTTTTGATGACCTGCTG
CGACGCTTTTTTTCTGGCAAGATAGTCTTGTAAATGCGGGCCAAGATCTGCACACTGGTATTTCGGTTTT
TGGGGCCGCGGGCGGCGACGGGGCCCGTGCGTCCCAGCGCACATGTTCGGCGAGGCGGGGCCTGCGAGCG
CGGCCACCGAGAATCGGACGGGGGTAGTCTCAAGCTGGCCGGCCTGCTCTGGTGCCTGGCCTCGCGCCGC
CGTGTATCGCCCCGCCCTGGGCGGCAAGGCTGGCCCGGTCGGCACCAGTTGCGTGAGCGGAAAGATGGCC
GCTTCCCGGCCCTGCTGCAGGGAGCTCAAAATGGAGGACGCGGCGCTCGGGAGAGCGGGCGGGTGAGTCA
CCCACACAAAGGAAAAGGGCCTTTCCGTCCTCAGCCGTCGCTTCATGTGACTCCACGGAGTACCGGGCGC
CGTCCAGGCACCTCGATTAGTTCTCGAGCTTTTGGAGTACGTCGTCTTTAGGTTGGGGGGAGGGGTTTTA
TGCGATGGAGTTTCCCCACACTGAGTGGGTGGAGACTGAAGTTAGGCCAGCTTGGCACTTGATGTAATTC
TCCTTGGAATTTGCCCTTTTTGAGTTTGGATCTTGGTTCATTCTCAAGCCTCAGACAGTGGTTCAAAGTT
TTTTTCTTCCATTTCAGGTGTCGTGAGGTACGACCACCGCTAGCGCTGGTCGGTACGGTAACGGAGAGTC
CGTCCCCTCTTATCCTCGGCGTTGTGTGTCAAATGGCGTAGATCTGGATTGACTCTATGACGGTATCTGC
TGATCGGTAGGGAGACCGAGAATCTATCGGGCTAACGCGTAACCTCCGAAAATGCTGGCACCNNNNNNNN
NNNNNNNNNNNNNNNNNNNNNNAGATCGGAAGAGCGGTTCAGCAGGAATGCCGAGACCGATCTCGTATGC
CGTCTTCTGCTTGGCGGCCGCACTAATCTAGGCCACCATGGTGAGCAAGGGCGAGGAGGATAACATGGCC
ATCATCAAGGAGTTCATGCGCTTCAAGGTGCACATGGAGGGCTCCGTGAACGGCCACGAGTTCGAGATCG
AGGGCGAGGGCGAGGGCCGCCCCTACGAGGGCACCCAGACCGCCAAGCTGAAGGTGACCAAGGGTGGCCC
CCTGCCCTTCGCCTGGGACATCCTGTCCCCTCAGTTCATGTACGGCTCCAAGGCCTACGTGAAGCACCCC
GCCGACATCCCCGACTACTTGAAGCTGTCCTTCCCCGAGGGCTTCAAGTGGGAGCGCGTGATGAACTTCG
AGGACGGCGGCGTGGTGACCGTGACCCAGGACTCCTCCCTGCAGGACGGCGAGTTCATCTACAAGGTGAA
GCTGCGCGGCACCAACTTCCCCTCCGACGGCCCCGTAATGCAGAAGAAGACCATGGGCTGGGAGGCCTCC
TCCGAGCGGATGTACCCCGAGGACGGCGCCCTGAAGGGCGAGATCAAGCAGAGGCTGAAGCTGAAGGACG
GCGGCCACTACGACGCTGAGGTCAAGACCACCTACAAGGCCAAGAAGCCCGTGCAGCTGCCCGGCGCCTA
CAACGTCAACATCAAGTTGGACATCACCTCCCACAACGAGGACTACACCATCGTGGAACAGTACGAACGC
GCCGAGGGCCGCCACTCCACCGGCGGCATGGACGAGCTGTACAAGTCTTAGAGATCTTACCTAATTGCCG
TCGTGAGGTACGACCACCGCTAGCTGTACAGCCCTGAAAAAGGGCTCGAGCCCTGAAAAAGGGCAATTGC
CCTGAAAAAGGGCGTCGACGCCCTGAAAAAGGGCGGAATTCATGTCCAATTTACTGACTGTACACCAAAA
TTTGCCTGCCGCGACTCTAGATCATAATCAGCCATACCACATTTGTAGAGGTTTTACTTGCTTTAAAAAA
CCTCCCACACCTCCCCCTGAACCTGAAACATAAAATGAATGCAATTGTTGTTGTTAACTTGTTTATTGCA
GCTTATAATGGTTACAAATAAAGCAATAGCATCACAAATTTCACAAATAAAGCATTTTTTTCACTGCATT
CTAGTTGTGGTTTGTCCAAACTCATCAATGTATCTTAAGGCGTAAATTGTAAGCGTTAATATTTTGTTAA
AATTCGCGTTAAATTTTTGTTAAATCAGCTCATTTTTTAACCAATAGGCCGAAATCGGCAAAATCCCTTA
TAAATCAAAAGAATAGACCGAGATAGGGT
[37 nt withheld, positions 2830-2866]
AAAGAACGTGGACTCCAACGTCAAAGG
[49 nt withheld, positions 2894-2942]
T
[91 nt withheld, positions 2944-3034]
G
[124 nt withheld, positions 3036-3159]
CAGGTGGCACTTTTCGGGGAAATGTGCGCGGAACCCCTATTTGTTTATTTTTCTAAATACATTCAAATAT
GTATCCGCTCATGAGACAATAACCCTGATAAATGCTTCAATAATATTGAAAAAGGAAGAGTCCTGAGGCG
GAAAGAACCAGCTGTGGAATGTGTGTCAGTTAGGGTGTGGAAAGTCCCCAGGCTCCCCAGCAGGCAGAAG
TATGCAAAGCATGCATCTCAATTAGTCAGCAACCAGGTGTGGAAAGTCCCCAGGCTCCCCAGCAGGCAGA
AGTATGCAAAGCATGCATCTCAATTAGTCAGCAACCATAGTCCCGCCCCTAACTCCGCCCATCCCGCCCC
TAACTCCGCCCAGTTCCGCCCATTCTCCGCCCCATGGCTGACTAATTTTTTTTATTTATGCAGAGGCCGA
GGCCGCCTCGGCCTCTGAGCTATTCCAGAAGTAGTGAGGAGGCTTTTTTGGAGGCCTAGGCTTTTGCAAA
GATCGATCAAGAGACAGGATGAGGATCGTTTCGCATGATTGAACAAGATGGATTGCACGCAGGTTCTCCG
GCCGCTTGGGTGGAGAGGCTATTCGGCTATGACTGGGCACAACAGACAATCGGCTGCTCTGATGCCGCCG
TGTTCCGGCTGTCAGCGCAGGGGCGCCCGGTTCTTTTTGTCAAGACCGACCTGTCCGGTGCCCTGAATGA
ACTGCAAGACGAGGCAGCGCGGCTATCGTGGCTGGCCACGACGGGCGTTCCTTGCGCAGCTGTGCTCGAC
GTTGTCACTGAAGCGGGAAGGGACTGGCTGCTATTGGGCGAAGTGCCGGGGCAGGATCTCCTGTCATCTC
ACCTTGCTCCTGCCGAGAAAGTATCCATCATGGCTGATGCAATGCGGCGGCTGCATACGCTTGATCCGGC
TACCTGCCCATTCGACCACCAAGCGAAACATCGCATCGAGCGAGCACGTACTCGGATGGAAGCCGGTCTT
GTCGATCAGGATGATCTGGACGAAGAGCATCAGGGGCTCGCGCCAGCCGAACTGTTCGCCAGGCTCAAGG
CGAGCATGCCCGACGGCGAGGATCTCGTCGTGACCCATGGCGATGCCTGCTTGCCGAATATCATGGTGGA
AAATGGCCGCTTTTCTGGATTCATCGACTGTGGCCGGCTGGGTGTGGCGGACCGCTATCAGGACATAGCG
TTGGCTACCCGTGATATTGCTGAAGAGCTTGGCGGCGAATGGGCTGACCGCTTCCTCGTGCTTTACGGTA
TCGCCGCTCCCGATTCGCAGCGCATCGCCTTCTATCGCCTTCTTGACGAGTTCTTCTGAGCGGGACTCTG
GGGTTCGAAATGACCGACCAAGCGACGCCCAACCTGCCATCACGAGATTTCGATTCCACCGCCGCCTTCT
ATGAAAGGTTGGGCTTCGGAATCGTTTTCCGGGACGCCGGCTGGATGATCCTCCAGCGCGGGGATCTCAT
GCTGGAGTTCTTCGCCCACCCTAGGGGGAGGCTAACTGAAACACGGAAGGAGACAATACCGGAAGGAACC
CGCGCTATGACGGCAATAAAAAGACAGAATAAAACGCACGGTGTTGGGTCGTTTGTTCATAAACGCGGGG
TTCGGTCCCAGGGCTGGCACTCTGTCGATACCCCACCGAGACCCCATTGGGGCCAATACGCCCGCGTTTC
TTCCTTTTCCCCACCCCACCCCCCAAGTTCGGGTGAAGGCCCAGGGCTCGCAGCCAACGTCGGGGCGGCA
GGCCCTGCCATAGCCTCAGGTTACTCATATATACTTTAGATTGATTTAAAACTTCATTTTTAATTTAAAA
GGATCTAGGTGAAGATCCTTTTTGATAATCTCATGACCAAAATCCCTTAACGTGAGTTTTCGTTCCACTG
AGCGTCAGACCCCGTAGAAAAGATCAAAGGATCTTCTTGAGATCCTTTTTTTCTGCGCGTAATCTGCTGC
TTGCAAACAAAAAAACCACCGCTACCAGCGGTGGTTTGTTTGCCGGATCAAGAGCTACCAACTCTTTTTC
CGAAGGTAACTGGCTTCAGCAGAGCGCAGATACCAAATACTGTCCTTCTAGTGTAGCCGTAGTTAGGCCA
CCACTTCAAGAACTCTGTAGCACCGCCTACATACCTCGCTCTGCTAATCCTGTTACCAGTGGCTGCTGCC
AGTGGCGATAAGTCGTGTCTTACCGGGTTGGACTCAAGACGATAGTTACCGGATAAGGCGCAGCGGTCGG
GCTGAACGGGGGGTTCGTGCACACAGCCCAGCTTGGAGCGAACGACCTACACCGAACTGAGATACCTACA
GCGTGAGCTATGAGAAAGCGCCACGCTTCCCGAAGGGAGAAAGGCGGACAGGTATCCGGTAAGCGGCAGG
GTCGGAACAGGAGAGCGCACGAGGGAGCTTCCAGGGGGAAACGCCTGGTATCTTTATAGTCCTGTCGGGT
TTCGCCACCTCTGACTTGAGCGTCGATTTTTGTGATGCTCGTCAGGGGGGCGGAGCCTATGGAAAAACGC
CAGCAACGCGGCCTTTTTACGGTTCCTGGCCTTTTGCTGGCCTTTTGCTCACATGTTCTTTCCTGCGTTA
TCCCCTGATTCTGTGGATAACCGTATTACCGCCATGCAT
