>Addgene plasmid #87002 | IDP456 | addgene partial sequence | sequence record 172852 | Addgene Partial NGS Result
GTCTTCTGCTTGGCGGCCGCACTAATCTAGGCCACCATGGTGAGCAAGGGCGAGGAGGATAACATGGCCA
TCATCAAGGAGTTCATGCGCTTCAAGGTGCACATGGAGGGCTCCGTGAACGGCCACGAGTTCGAGATCGA
GGGCGAGGGCGAGGGCCGCCCCTACGAGGGCACCCAGACCGCCAAGCTGAAGGTGACCAAGGGTGGCCCC
CTGCCCTTCGCCTGGGACATCCTGTCCCCTCAGTTCATGTACGGCTCCAAGGCCTACGTGAAGCACCCCG
CCGACATCCCCGACTACTTGAAGCTGTCCTTCCCCGAGGGCTTCAAGTGGGAGCGCGTGATGAACTTCGA
GGACGGCGGCGTGGTGACCGTGACCCAGGACTCCTCCCTGCAGGACGGCGAGTTCATCTACAAGGTGAAG
CTGCGCGGCACCAACTTCCCCTCCGACGGCCCCGTAATGCAGAAGAAGACCATGGGCTGGGAGGCCTCCT
CCGAGCGGATGTACCCCGAGGACGGCGCCCTGAAGGGCGAGATCAAGCAGAGGCTGAAGCTGAAGGACGG
CGGCCACTACGACGCTGAGGTCAAGACCACCTACAAGGCCAAGAAGCCCGTGCAGCTGCCCGGCGCCTAC
AACGTCAACATCAAGTTGGACATCACCTCCCACAACGAGGACTACACCATCGTGGAACAGTACGAACGCG
CCGAGGGCCGCCACTCCACCGGCGGCATGGACGAGCTGTACAAGTCTTAGAGATCTTACCTAATTGCCGT
CGTGAGGTACGACCACCGCTAGCTGTACAGCCCTGAAAAAGGGCTCGAGCCCTGAAAAAGGGCAATTGCC
CTGAAAAAGGGCGTCGACGCCCTGAAAAAGGGCGGAATTCATGTCCAATTTACTGACTGTACACCAAAAT
TTGCCTGCCGCGACTCTAGATCATAATCAGCCATACCACATTTGTAGAGGTTTTACTTGCTTTAAAAAAC
CTCCCACACCTCCCCCTGAACCTGAAACATAAAATGAATGCAATTGTTGTTGTTAACTTGTTTATTGCAG
CTTATAATGGTTACAAATAAAGCAATAGCATCACAAATTTCACAAATAAAGCATTTTTTTCACTGCATTC
TAGTTGTGGTTTGTCCAAACTCATCAATGTATCTTAAGGCGTAAATTGTAAGCGTTAATATTTTGTTAAA
ATTCGCGTTAAATTTTTGTTAAATCAGCTCATTTTTTAACCAATAGGCCGAAATCGGCAAAATCCCTTAT
AAATCAAAAGAATAGACCGAGATAGGGT
[37 nt withheld, positions 1289-1325]
AAAGAACGTGGACTCCAACGTCAAAGG
[49 nt withheld, positions 1353-1401]
T
[91 nt withheld, positions 1403-1493]
G
[124 nt withheld, positions 1495-1618]
CAGGTGGCACTTTTCGGGGAAATGTGCGCGGAACCCCTATTTGTTTATTTTTCTAAATACATTCAAATAT
GTATCCGCTCATGAGACAATAACCCTGATAAATGCTTCAATAATATTGAAAAAGGAAGAGTCCTGAGGCG
GAAAGAACCAGCTGTGGAATGTGTGTCAGTTAGGGTGTGGAAAGTCCCCAGGCTCCCCAGCAGGCAGAAG
TATGCAAAGCATGCATCTCAATTAGTCAGCAACCAGGTGTGGAAAGTCCCCAGGCTCCCCAGCAGGCAGA
AGTATGCAAAGCATGCATCTCAATTAGTCAGCAACCATAGTCCCGCCCCTAACTCCGCCCATCCCGCCCC
TAACTCCGCCCAGTTCCGCCCATTCTCCGCCCCATGGCTGACTAATTTTTTTTATTTATGCAGAGGCCGA
GGCCGCCTCGGCCTCTGAGCTATTCCAGAAGTAGTGAGGAGGCTTTTTTGGAGGCCTAGGCTTTTGCAAA
GATCGATCAAGAGACAGGATGAGGATCGTTTCGCATGATTGAACAAGATGGATTGCACGCAGGTTCTCCG
GCCGCTTGGGTGGAGAGGCTATTCGGCTATGACTGGGCACAACAGACAATCGGCTGCTCTGATGCCGCCG
TGTTCCGGCTGTCAGCGCAGGGGCGCCCGGTTCTTTTTGTCAAGACCGACCTGTCCGGTGCCCTGAATGA
ACTGCAAGACGAGGCAGCGCGGCTATCGTGGCTGGCCACGACGGGCGTTCCTTGCGCAGCTGTGCTCGAC
GTTGTCACTGAAGCGGGAAGGGACTGGCTGCTATTGGGCGAAGTGCCGGGGCAGGATCTCCTGTCATCTC
ACCTTGCTCCTGCCGAGAAAGTATCCATCATGGCTGATGCAATGCGGCGGCTGCATACGCTTGATCCGGC
TACCTGCCCATTCGACCACCAAGCGAAACATCGCATCGAGCGAGCACGTACTCGGATGGAAGCCGGTCTT
GTCGATCAGGATGATCTGGACGAAGAGCATCAGGGGCTCGCGCCAGCCGAACTGTTCGCCAGGCTCAAGG
CGAGCATGCCCGACGGCGAGGATCTCGTCGTGACCCATGGCGATGCCTGCTTGCCGAATATCATGGTGGA
AAATGGCCGCTTTTCTGGATTCATCGACTGTGGCCGGCTGGGTGTGGCGGACCGCTATCAGGACATAGCG
TTGGCTACCCGTGATATTGCTGAAGAGCTTGGCGGCGAATGGGCTGACCGCTTCCTCGTGCTTTACGGTA
TCGCCGCTCCCGATTCGCAGCGCATCGCCTTCTATCGCCTTCTTGACGAGTTCTTCTGAGCGGGACTCTG
GGGTTCGAAATGACCGACCAAGCGACGCCCAACCTGCCATCACGAGATTTCGATTCCACCGCCGCCTTCT
ATGAAAGGTTGGGCTTCGGAATCGTTTTCCGGGACGCCGGCTGGATGATCCTCCAGCGCGGGGATCTCAT
GCTGGAGTTCTTCGCCCACCCTAGGGGGAGGCTAACTGAAACACGGAAGGAGACAATACCGGAAGGAACC
CGCGCTATGACGGCAATAAAAAGACAGAATAAAACGCACGGTGTTGGGTCGTTTGTTCATAAACGCGGGG
TTCGGTCCCAGGGCTGGCACTCTGTCGATACCCCACCGAGACCCCATTGGGGCCAATACGCCCGCGTTTC
TTCCTTTTCCCCACCCCACCCCCCAAGTTCGGGTGAAGGCCCAGGGCTCGCAGCCAACGTCGGGGCGGCA
GGCCCTGCCATAGCCTCAGGTTACTCATATATACTTTAGATTGATTTAAAACTTCATTTTTAATTTAAAA
GGATCTAGGTGAAGATCCTTTTTGATAATCTCATGACCAAAATCCCTTAACGTGAGTTTTCGTTCCACTG
AGCGTCAGACCCCGTAGAAAAGATCAAAGGATCTTCTTGAGATCCTTTTTTTCTGCGCGTAATCTGCTGC
TTGCAAACAAAAAAACCACCGCTACCAGCGGTGGTTTGTTTGCCGGATCAAGAGCTACCAACTCTTTTTC
CGAAGGTAACTGGCTTCAGCAGAGCGCAGATACCAAATACTGTTCTTCTAGTGTAGCCGTAGTTAGGCCA
CCACTTCAAGAACTCTGTAGCACCGCCTACATACCTCGCTCTGCTAATCCTGTTACCAGTGGCTGCTGCC
AGTGGCGATAAGTCGTGTCTTACCGGGTTGGACTCAAGACGATAGTTACCGGATAAGGCGCAGCGGTCGG
GCTGAACGGGGGGTTCGTGCACACAGCCCAGCTTGGAGCGAACGACCTACACCGAACTGAGATACCTACA
GCGTGAGCTATGAGAAAGCGCCACGCTTCCCGAAGGGAGAAAGGCGGACAGGTATCCGGTAAGCGGCAGG
GTCGGAACAGGAGAGCGCACGAGGGAGCTTCCAGGGGGAAACGCCTGGTATCTTTATAGTCCTGTCGGGT
TTCGCCACCTCTGACTTGAGCGTCGATTTTTGTGATGCTCGTCAGGGGGGCGGAGCCTATGGAAAAACGC
CAGCAACGCGGCCTTTTTACGGTTCCTGGCCTTTTGCTGGCCTTTTGCTCACATGTTCTTTCCTGCGTTA
TCCCCTGATTCTGTGGATAACCGTATTACCGCCATGCTCCTGCAGGACACGTAAGCTTTGCAAAGATGGA
TAAAGTTTTAAACAGAGAGGAATCTTTGCAGCTAATGGACCTTCTAGGTCTTGAAAGGAGTGGGAATTGG
CTCCGGTGCCCGTCAGTGGGCAGAGCGCACATCGCCCACAGTCCCCGAGAAGTTGGGGGGAGGGGTCGGC
AATTGAACCGGTGCCTAGAGAAGGTGGCGCGGGGTAAACTGGGAAAGTGATGTCGTGTACTGGCTCCGCC
TTTTTCCCGAGGGTGGGGGAGAACCGTATATAAGTGCAGTAGTCGCCGTGAACGTTCTTTTTCGCAACGG
GTTTGCCGCCAGAACACAGGTAAGTGCCGTGTGTGGTTCCCGCGGGCCTGGCCTCTTTACGGGTTATGGC
CCTTGCGTGCCTTGAATTACTTCCACCTGGCTGCAGTACGTGATTCTTGATCCCGAGCTTCGGGTTGGAA
GTGGGTGGGAGAGTTCGAGGCCTTGCGCTTAAGGAGCCCCTTCGCCTCGTGCTTGAGTTGAGGCCTGGCC
TGGGCGCTGGGGCCGCCGCGTGCGAATCTGGTGGCACCTTCGCGCCTGTCTCGCTGCTTTCGATAAGTCT
CTAGCCATTTAAAATTTTTGATGACCTGCTGCGACGCTTTTTTTCTGGCAAGATAGTCTTGTAAATGCGG
GCCAAGATCTGCACACTGGTATTTCGGTTTTTGGGGCCGCGGGCGGCGACGGGGCCCGTGCGTCCCAGCG
CACATGTTCGGCGAGGCGGGGCCTGCGAGCGCGGCCACCGAGAATCGGACGGGGGTAGTCTCAAGCTGGC
CGGCCTGCTCTGGTGCCTGGCCTCGCGCCGCCGTGTATCGCCCCGCCCTGGGCGGCAAGGCTGGCCCGGT
CGGCACCAGTTGCGTGAGCGGAAAGATGGCCGCTTCCCGGCCCTGCTGCAGGGAGCTCAAAATGGAGGAC
GCGGCGCTCGGGAGAGCGGGCGGGTGAGTCACCCACACAAAGGAAAAGGGCCTTTCCGTCCTCAGCCGTC
GCTTCATGTGACTCCACGGAGTACCGGGCGCCGTCCAGGCACCTCGATTAGTTCTCGAGCTTTTGGAGTA
CGTCGTCTTTAGGTTGGGGGGAGGGGTTTTATGCGATGGAGTTTCCCCACACTGAGTGGGTGGAGACTGA
AGTTAGGCCAGCTTGGCACTTGATGTAATTCTCCTTGGAATTTGCCCTTTTTGAGTTTGGATCTTGGTTC
ATTCTCAAGCCTCAGACAGTGGTTCAAAGTTTTTTTCTTCCATTTCAGGTGTCGTGAGGTACGACCACCG
CTAGCGCTGGTCGGTACGGTAACGGAGAGTCCGTCCCCTCTTATCCTCGGCGTTGTGTGTCAAATGGCGT
AGATCTGGATTGACTCTATGACGGTATCTGCTGATCGGTAGGGAGACCGAGAATCTATCGGGCTAACGCG
TAACCTCCGAAAATGCTGGCACCATATCGTGAATTGTATTTAAGGATGACGTAAGATCGGAAGAGCGGTT
CAGCAG
